>Addgene plasmid #162964 | C514-E51: attB5r-RBS-His6-MBP-nostop-attB1r | addgene full sequence | sequence record 330937 | Addgene NGS Result
AGCTCGAATTCTACAGTCACTAATACCATCTAAGTAGTTGATTCATAGTGACTGCATATGTTGTGTTTTA
CAGTATTATGTAGTCTGTTTTTTATGCAAAATCTAATTTAATATATTGATATTTATATCATTTTACGTTT
CTCGTTCAACTTTTGTATACAAAGTGGTCATTTAACTTTAAGAAGGAGATATACATATGAGATCCCATCA
CCATCACCATCACGGCAAAATCGAAGAAGGTAAACTGGTAATCTGGATTAACGGCGATAAAGGCTATAAC
GGTCTCGCTGAAGTCGGTAAGAAATTCGAGAAAGATACCGGAATTAAAGTCACCGTTGAGCATCCGGATA
AACTGGAAGAGAAATTCCCACAGGTTGCGGCAACTGGCGATGGCCCTGACATTATCTTCTGGGCACACGA
CCGCTTTGGTGGCTACGCTCAATCTGGCCTGTTGGCTGAAATCACCCCGGACAAAGCGTTCCAGGACAAG
CTGTATCCGTTTACCTGGGATGCCGTACGTTACAACGGCAAGCTGATTGCTTACCCGATCGCTGTTGAAG
CGTTATCGCTGATTTATAACAAAGATCTGCTGCCGAACCCGCCAAAAACCTGGGAAGAGATCCCGGCGCT
GGATAAAGAACTGAAAGCGAAAGGTAAGAGCGCGCTGATGTTCAACCTGCAAGAACCGTACTTCACCTGG
CCGCTGATTGCTGCTGACGGGGGTTATGCGTTCAAGTATGAAAACGGCAAGTACGACATTAAAGACGTGG
GCGTGGATAACGCTGGCGCGAAAGCGGGTCTGACCTTCCTGGTTGACCTGATTAAAAACAAACACATGAA
TGCAGACACCGATTACTCCATCGCAGAAGCTGCCTTTAATAAAGGCGAAACAGCGATGACCATCAACGGC
CCGTGGGCATGGTCCAACATCGACACCAGCAAAGTGAATTATGGTGTAACGGTACTGCCGACCTTCAAGG
GTCAACCATCCAAACCGTTCGTTGGCGTGCTGAGCGCAGGTATTAACGCCGCCAGTCCGAACAAAGAGCT
GGCAAAAGAGTTCCTCGAAAACTATCTGCTGACTGATGAAGGTCTGGAAGCGGTTAATAAAGACAAACCG
CTGGGTGCCGTAGCGCTGAAGTCTTACGAGGAAGAGTTGGCGAAAGATCCACGTATTGCCGCCACCATGG
AAAACGCCCAGAAAGGTGAAATCATGCCGAACATCCCGCAGATGTCCGCTTTCTGGTATGCCGTGCGTAC
TGCGGTGATCAACGCCGCCAGCGGTCGTCAGACTGTCGATGAAGCCCTGAAAGACGCGCAGACTAATTCG
ACAACTTTGTACAAAAAAGTTGAACGAGAAACGTAAAATGATATAAATATCAATATATTAAATTAGATTT
TGCATAAAAAACAGACTACATAATACTGTAAAACACAACATATGCAGTCACTATGAACCAACTACTTAGA
TGGTATTAGTGACCTGTAGAATTCGAGCTCTAGAGCTGCAGGGCGGCCGCGATATCCCCTATAGTGAGTC
GTATTACATGGTCATAGCTGTTTCCTGGCAGCTCTGGCCCGTGTCTCAAAATCTCTGATGTTACATTGCA
CAAGATCGGTACCCGGGGATCCTCTAGACCAGCCAGGACAGAAATGCCTCGACTTCGCTGCTACCCAAGG
TTGCCGGGTGACGCACACCGTGGAAACGGATGAAGGCACGAACCCAGTGGACATAAGCCTGTTCGGTTCG
TAAGCTGTAATGCAAGTAGCGTATGCGCTCACGCAACTGGTCCAGAACCTTGACCGAACGCAGCGGTGGT
AACGGCGCAGTGGCGGTTTTCATGGCTTGTTATGACTGTTTTTTTGGGGTACAGTCTATGCCTCGGGCAT
CCAAGCAGCAAGCGCGTTACGCCGTGGGTCGATGTTTGATGTTATGGAGCAGCAACGATGTTACGCAGCA
GGGCAGTCGCCCTAAAACAAAGTTAAACATTATGAGGGAAGCGGTGATCGCCGAAGTATCGACTCAACTA
TCAGAGGTAGTTGGCGTCATCGAGCGCCATCTCGAACCGACGTTGCTGGCCGTACATTTGTACGGCTCCG
CAGTGGATGGCGGCCTGAAGCCACACAGTGATATTGATTTGCTGGTTACGGTGACCGTAAGGCTTGATGA
AACAACGCGGCGAGCTTTGATCAACGACCTTTTGGAAACTTCGGCTTCCCCTGGAGAGAGCGAGATTCTC
CGCGCTGTAGAAGTCACCATTGTTGTGCACGACGACATCATTCCGTGGCGTTATCCAGCTAAGCGCGAAC
TGCAATTTGGAGAATGGCAGCGCAATGACATTCTTGCAGGTATCTTCGAGCCAGCCACGATCGACATTGA
TCTGGCTATCTTGCTGACAAAAGCAAGAGAACATAGCGTTGCCTTGGTAGGTCCAGCGGCGGAGGAACTC
TTTGATCCGGTTCCTGAACAGGATCTATTTGAGGCGCTAAATGAAACCTTAACGCTATGGAACTCGCCGC
CCGACTGGGCTGGCGATGAGCGAAATGTAGTGCTTACGTTGTCCCGCATTTGGTACAGCGCAGTAACCGG
CAAAATCGCGCCGAAGGATGTCGCTGCCGACTGGGCAATGGAGCGCCTGCCGGCCCAGTATCAGCCCGTC
ATACTTGAAGCTAGACAGGCTTATCTTGGACAAGAAGAAGATCGCTTGGCCTCGCGCGCAGATCAGTTGG
AAGAATTTGTCCACTACGTGAAAGGCGAGATCACCAAGGTAGTCGGCAAATAACCCTCGAGCCACCCATG
ACCAAAATCCCTTAACGTGAGTTACGCGTCGTTCCACTGAGCGTCAGACCCCGTAGAAAAGATCAAAGGA
TCTTCTTGAGATCCTTTTTTTCTGCGCGTAATCTGCTGCTTGCAAACAAAAAAACCACCGCTACCAGCGG
TGGTTTGTTTGCCGGATCAAGAGCTACCAACTCTTTTTCCGAAGGTAACTGGCTTCAGCAGAGCGCAGAT
ACCAAATACTGTTCTTCTAGTGTAGCCGTAGTTAGGCCACCACTTCAAGAACTCTGTAGCACCGCCTACA
TACCTCGCTCTGCTAATCCTGTTACCAGTGGCTGCTGCCAGTGGCGATAAGTCGTGTCTTACCGGGTTGG
ACTCAAGACGATAGTTACCGGATAAGGCGCAGCGGTCGGGCTGAACGGGGGGTTCGTGCACACAGCCCAG
CTTGGAGCGAACGACCTACACCGAACTGAGATACCTACAGCGTGAGCTATGAGAAAGCGCCACGCTTCCC
GAAGGGAGAAAGGCGGACAGGTATCCGGTAAGCGGCAGGGTCGGAACAGGAGAGCGCACGAGGGAGCTTC
CAGGGGGAAACGCCTGGTATCTTTATAGTCCTGTCGGGTTTCGCCACCTCTGACTTGAGCGTCGATTTTT
GTGATGCTCGTCAGGGGGGCGGAGCCTATGGAAAAACGCCAGCAACGCGGCCTTTTTACGGTTCCTGGCC
TTTTGCTGGCCTTTTGCTCACATGTTCTTTCCTGCGTTATCCCCTGATTCTGTGGATAACCGTATTACCG
CTAGCCAGGAAGAGTTTGTAGAAACGCAAAAAGGCCATCCGTCAGGATGGCCTTCTGCTTAGTTTGATGC
CTGGCAGTTTATGGCGGGCGTCCTGCCCGCCACCCTCCGGGCCGTTGCTTCACAACGTTCAAATCCGCTC
CCGGCGGATTTGTCCTACTCAGGAGAGCGTTCACCGACAAACAACAGATAAAACGAAAGGCCCAGTCTTC
CGACTGAGCCTTTCGTTTTATTTGATGCCTGGCAGTTCCCTACTCTCGCGTTAACGCTACCATGG
Features (pLannotate 1.2.2; 13 found; start..end, strand, type, name):
     44..168     -  protein_bind   attR2: mutant version of attR; recombination site for the Gateway® LR reaction LR Clonase™
    171..189     +  RBS            RBS (fragment): efficient ribosome binding site from bacteriophage T7 gene 10 (Olins and Rangwala, 1989)
    206..223     +  CDS            7xHis (fragment): 6xHis affinity tag
    227..1324    +  CDS            MBP: maltose binding protein from E. coli; malE (mutated); This version of the gene does not encode a signal sequence, so MBP will remain in the cytosol.
   1331..1455    +  protein_bind   attR1: mutant version of attR; recombination site for the Gateway® LR reaction LR Clonase™
   1528..1546    -  promoter       T7 promoter: promoter for bacteriophage T7 RNA polymerase
   1616..1638    +  misc_feature   MCS (fragment): pUC18/19 multiple cloning site
   1730..1753    +  promoter       Pc promoter (fragment): intI1 (promoter lies within the coding sequence); class 1 integron promoter
   1929..1985    +  CDS            GmR (fragment): gentamycin acetyltransferase; aacC1; confers resistance to gentamycin
   1992..2783    +  CDS            SmR: aminoglycoside adenylyltransferase (Murphy, 1985); aadA; confers resistance to spectinomycin and streptomycin
   2876..3464    +  rep_origin     ori: high-copy-number ColE1/pMB1/pBR322/pUC origin of replication
   3599..3626    -  terminator     rrnB T2 terminator: transcription terminator T2 from the E. coli rrnB gene
   3758..3801    +  terminator     rrnB T1 terminator: Escherichia coli rrnB; transcription terminator T1 from the E. coli rrnB gene
