[The description below was written by a language model from this plasmid's Addgene catalogue record and pLannotate feature annotations shown in this document.]
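Description:
C514-E51 is a Gateway entry clone built on the pDonr235 backbone. It serves as a modular part for multisite (combinatorial) Gateway assembly of bacterial expression constructs. The sequenced plasmid is 3,845 nt and is maintained in E. coli at high copy through a ColE1/pUC-type origin. Selection is with spectinomycin via an aadA (SmR) aminoglycoside adenylyltransferase gene, which sits downstream of a class 1 integron Pc promoter fragment and a short remnant of a gentamicin resistance gene. The rrnB T1 and T2 terminators lie in the backbone, where they typically insulate the cloning region from read-through transcription. A backbone T7 promoter, annotated on the reverse strand, lies next to the insert.

The insert is a synthetic cassette with three parts in order: an E. coli-functional ribosome binding site (annotated as a fragment of the phage T7 gene 10 RBS), a His6 affinity tag, and a maltose-binding protein (malE) coding sequence. This MBP version lacks a signal peptide, so the protein remains cytosolic. The MBP reading frame has no stop codon, so translation can continue across the downstream recombination site into a gene of interest supplied by a second entry clone.

The name describes the flanking sites as attB5r and attB1r. The automated annotation instead labels them as attR2- and attR1-like sites, probably because it matches them to the closest related Gateway sequences, so the catalogue designation should be taken as authoritative. The cassette carries no promoter of its own for the fusion; that would be provided by the destination vector or another module. After LR recombination, the element yields N-terminal His6-MBP fusion proteins, which are typically used to improve solubility and allow affinity purification.
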