Addgene plasmid #162964: C514-E51: attB5r-RBS-His6-MBP-nostop-attB1r
Purpose: Gateway attB5r/attB1r entry clone for generation of N-terminal His6-MBP-tagged fusion proteins in bacterial expression
Depositing lab: Dominic Esposito. Depositing organization: National Cancer Institute (NCI). Publication: Combinatorial assembly of clone libraries using site-specific recombination. Wall VE, Garvey LA, Mehalko JL, Procter LV, Esposito D. Methods Mol Biol. 2014;1116:193-208. doi: 10.1007/978-1-62703-764-8_14. PubMed 24395366.
Backbone
  Vector backbone: pDonr235
  Vector type: Synthetic Biology
Growth in bacteria
  Bacterial resistance: Spectinomycin, 50 μg/mL
  Growth temperature: 37°C
  Growth strain: DH5alpha
  Copy number: High Copy
Gene/Insert
  Gene/Insert name: His6-Maltose-binding protein fusion tag with upstream E. coli ribosome binding site
  Species: Synthetic
  Cloning method: Gateway Cloning
Terms and licenses: Academic/Nonprofit Terms; Industry Terms: Not Available to Industry
How to cite: C514-E51: attB5r-RBS-His6-MBP-nostop-attB1r was a gift from Dominic Esposito (Addgene plasmid # 162964 ; http://n2t.net/addgene:162964 ; RRID:Addgene_162964)
